>Addgene plasmid #229177 | lvl0-G-iRFP720 | addgene full sequence | sequence record 466455 | Addgene NGS Result
TTGAGATCCTTTTTTTCTGCGCGTAATCTGCTGCTTGCAAACAAAAAAACCACCGCTACCAGCGGTGGTT
TGTTTGCCGGATCAAGAGCTACCAACTCTTTTTCCGAAGGTAACTGGCTTCAGCAGAGCGCAGATACCAA
ATACTGTTCTTCTAGTGTAGCCGTAGTTAGGCCACCACTTCAAGAACTCTGTAGCACCGCCTACATACCT
CGCTCTGCTAATCCTGTTACCAGTGGCTGCTGCCAGTGGCGATAAGTCGTGTCTTACCGGGTTGGACTCA
AGACGATAGTTACCGGATAAGGCGCAGCGGTCGGGCTGAACGGGGGGTTCGTGCACACAGCCCAGCTTGG
AGCGAACGACCTACACCGAACTGAGATACCTACAGCGTGAGCTATGAGAAAGCGCCACGCTTCCCGAAGG
GAGAAAGGCGGACAGGTATCCGGTAAGCGGCAGGGTCGGAACAGGAGAGCGCACGAGGGAGCTTCCAGGG
GGAAACGCCTGGTATCTTTATAGTCCTGTCGGGTTTCGCCACCTCTGACTTGAGCGTCGATTTTTGTGAT
GCTCGTCAGGGGGGCGGAGCCTATGGAAAAACGCCAGCAACGCGGCCTTTTTACGGTTCCTGGCCTTTTG
CTGGCCTTTTGCTCACATGTTCTTTCCTGCGTTATCCCCTGATTCTGTGGATAACCGTATTACCGCCTTT
GAGTGAGCTGATACCGCTCGCCGCAGCCGAACGACCGAGCGCAGCGAGTCAGTGAGCGAGGAAGCGGAAG
AGCGCCCAATACGCAAACCGCCTCTCCCCGCGCGTTGGCCGATTCATTAATCACTCTGTGGTCTCAAGGT
GCCACCATGGCGGAAGGATCCGTCGCCAGGCAGCCTGACCTCTTGACCTGCGACGATGAGCCGATCCATA
TCCCCGGTGCCATCCAACCGCATGGACTGCTGCTCGCCCTCGCCGCCGACATGACGATCGTTGCCGGCAG
CGACAACCTTCCCGAACTCACCGGACTGGCGATCGGCGCCCTGATCGGCCGCTCTGCGGCCGATGTCTTC
GACTCGGAGACGCACAACCGTCTGACGATCGCCTTGGCCGAGCCCGGGGCGGCCGTCGGAGCACCGATCA
CTGTCGGCTTCACGATGCGAAAGGACGCAGGCTTCATCGGCTCCTGGCATCGCCATGATCAGCTCATCTT
CCTCGAGCTCGAGCCTCCCCAGCGGGACGTCGCCGAGCCGCAGGCGTTCTTCCGCCGCACCAACAGCGCC
ATCCGCCGCCTGCAGGCCGCCGAAACCTTGGAAAGCGCCTGCGCCGCCGCGGCGCAAGAGGTGCGGAAGA
TTACCGGCTTCGATCGGGTGATGATCTATCGCTTCGCCTCCGACTTCAGCGGGTCCGTGATCGCAGAGGA
TCGGTGCGCCGAGGTCGAGTCAAAACTAGGCCTGCACTATCCTGCCTCATTCATCCCGGCGCAGGCCCGT
CGGCTCTATACCATCAACCCGGTACGGATCATTCCCGATATCAATTATCGGCCGGTGCCGGTCACCCCAG
ACCTCAATCCGGTCACCGGGCGGCCGATTGATCTTAGCTTCGCCATCCTGCGCAGCGTCTCGCCCAACCA
TCTGGAGTTCATGCGCAACATAGGCATGCACGGCACGATGTCGATCTCGATTTTGCGCGGCGAGCGACTG
TGGGGATTGATCGTTTGCCATCACCGAACGCCGTACTACGTCGATCTCGATGGCCGCCAAGCCTGCGAGC
TAGTCGCCCAGGTTCTGGCCTGGCAGATCGGCGTGATGGAAGAGTAAGCTTTGAGACCACGAAGTGGCTC
TTCAGTGGACGAAAGGGCCTCGTGATACGCCTATTTTTATAGGTTAATGTCATGATAATAATGGTTTCTT
AGACGTCAGGTGGCACTTTTCGGGGAAATGTGCGCGGAACCCCTATTTGTTTATTTTTCTAAATACATTC
AAATATGTATCCGCTCATGAGACAATAACCCTGATAAATGCTTCAATAATATTGAAAAAGGAAGAGTATG
CGCTCACGCAACTGGTCCAGAACCTTGACCGAACGCAGCGGTGGTAACGGCGCAGTGGCGGTTTTCATGG
CTTGTTATGACTGTTTTTTTTTGGGGTACAGTCTATGCCTCGGGCATCCAAGCAGCAAGCGCGTTACGCC
GTGGGTCGATGTTTGATGTTATGGAGCAGCAACGATGTTACGCAGCAGGGCAGTCGCCCTAAAACAAAGT
TAAACATCATGAGGGAAGCGGTGATCGCCGAAGTATCGACTCAACTATCAGAGGTAGTTGGCGTCATCGA
GCGCCATCTCGAACCGACGTTGCTGGCCGTACATTTGTACGGCTCCGCAGTGGATGGCGGCCTGAAGCCA
CACAGCGATATTGATTTGCTGGTTACGGTGACCGTAAGGCTTGATGAAACAACGCGGCGAGCTTTGATCA
ACGACCTTTTGGAAACTTCGGCTTCCCCTGGAGAGAGCGAGATTCTCCGCGCTGTAGAAGTCACCATTGT
TGTGCACGACGACATCATTCCGTGGCGTTATCCAGCTAAGCGCGAACTGCAATTTGGAGAATGGCAGCGC
AATGACATTCTTGCAGGTATCTTCGAGCCAGCCACGATCGACATTGATCTGGCTATCTTGCTGACAAAAG
CAAGAGAACATAGCGTTGCCTTGGTAGGTCCAGCGGCGGAGGAACTCTTTGATCCGGTTCCTGAACAGGA
TCTATTTGAGGCGCTAAATGAAACCTTAACGCTATGGAACTCGCCGCCCGACTGGGCTGGCGATGAGCGA
AATGTAGTGCTTACGTTGTCCCGCATTTGGTACAGCGCAGTAACCGGCAAAATCGCGCCGAAGGATGTCG
CTGCCGACTGGGCAATGGAGCGCCTGCCGGCCCAGTATCAGCCCGTCATACTTGAAGCTAGACAGGCTTA
TCTTGGACAAGAAGAAGATCGCTTGGCCTCGCGCGCAGATCAGTTGGAAGAATTTGTCCATTACGTAAAA
GGCGAGATCACCAAGGTAGTCGGCAAATAACTGTCAGACCAAGTTTACTCATATATACTTTAGATTGATT
TAAAACTTCATTTTTAATTTAAAAGGATCTAGGTGAAGATCCTTTTTGATAATCTCATGACCAAAATCCC
TTAACGTGAGTTTTCGTTCCACTGAGCGTCAGACCCCGTAGAAAAGATCAAAGGATCTTC
Features (pLannotate 1.2.2; 7 found; start..end, strand, type, name):
      1..589     +  rep_origin     ori: high-copy-number ColE1/pMB1/pBR322/pUC origin of replication
    772..821     +  CDS            lacI (fragment): lac repressor; lacI; The lac repressor binds to the lac operator to inhibit transcription in E. coli. This inhibition can be relieved by adding lactose or isopropyl-β-D-thiogalactopyranoside (IPTG).
    847..1794    +  CDS            iRFP720: iRFP720 is a basic (constitutively fluorescent) near ir fluorescent protein published in 2013, derived from Rhodopseudomonas palustris. It has low acid sensitivity. It requires the cofactor biliverdin for fluorescence.
   1923..2027    +  promoter       AmpR promoter: bla
   2018..2098    -  CDS            int (fragment): INT2_ECOLX - Protein inferred from homology: Swiss-Prot protein existence level 3. Putative integrase believed to be involved in the insertion of antibiotic resistance genes into plasmids and transposons. From Escherichia coli.
   2186..2242    +  CDS            GmR (fragment): gentamycin acetyltransferase; aacC1; confers resistance to gentamycin
   2249..3037    +  CDS            aadA: S3AD_ECOLX - Experimental evidence at protein level: Swiss-Prot protein existence level 1. Mediates bacterial resistance to the antibiotics streptomycin and spectinomycin. From Escherichia coli.
