[The description below was written by a language model from this plasmid's Addgene catalogue record and pLannotate feature annotations shown in this document.]
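Description:
lvl0-G-iRFP720 is a small (about 3.2 kb) level 0 "gene" part plasmid from a hierarchical, modular assembly framework for rapidly prototyping synthetic gene networks in mammalian cells. It is catalogued as a synthetic biology vector on the lvl0-G backbone. It replicates in E. coli from a high-copy ColE1/pUC-type origin and is selected with spectinomycin through the aadA gene, which confers streptomycin/spectinomycin resistance. An AmpR (bla) promoter lies upstream of aadA and probably contributes to marker expression. The short integrase, gentamicin acetyltransferase and lacI fragments in the annotation appear to be non-functional remnants of the cassettes from which the backbone was built, not working genes.

The payload is the coding sequence for iRFP720, a constitutively fluorescent near-infrared protein that requires biliverdin as a cofactor. The catalogue lists the insert species as human, but the annotation describes iRFP720 as derived from Rhodopseudomonas palustris. The human label may reflect the intended host or codon usage, although the record does not say so. No mammalian promoter, polyadenylation signal or other eukaryotic regulatory element is annotated around the open reading frame. This fits a promoterless part-storage plasmid that is not itself an expression vector. The reporter would presumably be combined with promoter and other parts in higher-level assemblies to form a complete transcription unit.

The record does not identify the flanking cloning or assembly sites, and the stated purpose is only a terse note marking it as a level 0 gene part. The depositor notes that the plasmid is slightly modified from the published version, with no functional differences.
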