Addgene plasmid #229177: lvl0-G-iRFP720
Purpose: lvl 0 5 gene
Depositing lab: Ron Weiss. Depositing organization: Massachusetts Institute of Technology. Publication: A platform for rapid prototyping of synthetic gene networks in mammalian cells. Duportet X, Wroblewska L, Guye P, Li Y, Eyquem J, Rieders J, Rimchala T, Batt G, Weiss R. Nucleic Acids Res. 2014 Dec 1;42(21):13440-51. doi: 10.1093/nar/gku1082. Epub 2014 Nov 5. PubMed 25378321.
Backbone
  Vector backbone: lvl0-G [backbone]
  Vector type: Synthetic Biology
Growth in bacteria
  Bacterial resistance: Spectinomycin, 50 μg/mL
  Growth temperature: 37°C
  Growth strain: DH5alpha
  Copy number: High Copy
Gene/Insert
  Gene/Insert name: iRFP720
  Species: H. sapiens (human)
  Cloning method: Restriction Enzyme; 5′ cloning site Unknown (unknown if destroyed)
Terms and licenses: Academic/Nonprofit Terms; Industry Terms: Not Available to Industry
Depositor comments: This plasmid is slightly modified from the version used in Duportet et al. 2014, but does not have any functional differences.
How to cite: lvl0-G-iRFP720 was a gift from Ron Weiss (Addgene plasmid # 229177 ; http://n2t.net/addgene:229177 ; RRID:Addgene_229177)
